>Addgene plasmid #162286 | pEPQD0CB0246 | addgene full sequence | sequence record 321454 | Addgene NGS Result
GGCGTAGAGGATCTGGCTAGCGATGACCCTGCTGATTGGTTCGCTGACCATTTCCGGGTGCGGGACGGCG
TTACCAGAAACTCAGAAGGTTCGTCCAACCAAACCGACTCTGGCGGCAGTTTACGAGAGAGATGATAGGG
TCTGCTTCAGTAAGCCAGATGCTACACAATTAGGCTTGTACATACTGTCGTTAGAACGCGGCTACAATTA
ATACATAACCTTATGTATCATACACATACGATTTAGGTGACACTATAGAACTCACCTATCTCCCCAACAC
CTAATAACATTCAATCACTCTTTCCACTAACCACCTATCTACATCACCAAGATATCACTAGTTCTCGAGC
TCCATTGAGACCGTCACAGCTTGTCTGTAAGCGGATGCCGGGAGCAGACAAGCCCGTCAGGGCGCGTCAG
CGGGTGTTGGCGGGTGTCGGGGCTGGCTTAACTATGCGGCATCAGAGCAGATTGTACTGAGAGTGCACCA
TATGCGGTGTGAAATACCGCACAGATGCGTAAGGAGAAAATACCGCATCAGGCGCCATTCGCCATTCAGG
CTGCGCAACTGTTGGGAAGGGCGATCGGTGCGGGCCTCTTCGCTATTACGCCAGCTGGCGAAAGGGGGAT
GTGCTGCAAGGCGATTAAGTTGGGTAACGCCAGGGTTTTCCCAGTCACGACGTTGTAAAACGACGGCCAG
TGAATTCGAGCTCGGTACCCGGGGATCCTCTAGAGTCGACCTGCAGGCATGCAAGCTTGGCGTAATCATG
GTCATAGCTGTTTCCTGTGTGAAATTGTTATCCGCTCACAATTCCACACAACATACGAGCCGGAAGCATA
AAGTGTAAAGCCTGGGGTGCCTAATGAGTGAGCTAACTCACATTAATTGCGTTGCGCTCACTGCCCGCTT
TCCAGTCGGGAAACCTGTCGTGCCAGCTAGGTCTCAGCTTCGGGTTATAATTACCTCAGGTCGACGTCCC
ATGGTTTTGTATAGAATTTACGGCTAGCGCCGGATGCGACGCCGGTCGCGTCTTATCCGGCCTTCCTATA
TCAGGCGGTGTTTAAGACGCCGCCGCTTCGCCCAAATCCTTATGCCGGTTCGACGACTGGACAAAATACT
GTTTATCTTCCCAGCGCAGGCAGGTTAATGTACCACCCCAGCAGCAGCCGGTATCCAGCGCGTATATACC
TTCCGGCGTACCTTTGCCCTCCAGCGATGCCCAGTGACCAAAGGCGATGCTGTATTCTTCAGCGACAGGG
CCAGGAATCGCAAACCACGGTTTCAGTGGGGCAGGGGCCTCTTCCGGCGATTCTTACTAGCTAGTATGCA
TAGGTGCTGAAATATAAAGTTTGTGTTTCTAAAACACACGTGGTACGTACGATAACGTACAGTGTTTTTC
CCTCCACTTAAATCGAAGGGTAGTGTCTTGGAGCGCGCGGAGTAAACATATATGGTTCATATATGTCCGT
AGGCACGTAAAAAAAGCGAGGGATTCGAATTCCCCCGGAACCCCCGGTTGGGGCCCACGCCTCGATCGAG
CAAAAAAAAAAAAAAAGAAAAAAAAAAAAAAAAAAAGCTTTCCCGCGGCCAGCTTGGCGTAATCATGGTC
ATAGCTGTTTCCTGTGTGAAATTGTTATCCGCTCACAATTCCACACAACATACGAGCCGGAAGCATAAAG
TGTAAAGCCTGGGGTGCCTAATGAGTGAGCTAACTCACATTAATTGCGTTGCGCTCACTGCCCGCTTTCC
AGTCGGGAAACCTGTCGTGCCAGCTGCATTAATGAATCGGCCAACGCGCGGGGAGAGGCGGTTTGCGTAT
TGGGCGCTCTTCCGCTTCCTCACTCACTGACTCGCTGCGCTCGGTCGCTCGGCTGCGGCGAGCGGTATCA
GCTCACTCAAAGGCGGTAATACGGTTATCCACAGAATCAGGGGATAACGCAGGAAAGAACATGTGAGCAA
AAGGCCAGCAAAAGGCCAGGAACCGTAAAAAGGCCGCGTTGCTGGCGTTTTTCCATAGGCTCCGCCCCCC
TGACGAGCATCACAAAAATCGACGCTCAAGTCAGAGGTGGCGAAACCCGACAGGACTATAAAGATACCAG
GCGTTTCCCCCTGGAAGCTCCCTCGTGCGCTCTCCTGTTCCGACCCTGCCGCTTACCGGATACCTGTCCG
CCTTTCTCCCTTCGGGAAGCGTGGCGCTTTCTCATAGCTCACGCTGTAGGTATCTCAGTTCGGTGTAGGT
CGTTCGCTCCAAGCTGGGCTGTGTGCACGAACCCCCCGTTCAGCCCGACCGCTGCGCCTTATCCGGTAAC
TATCGTCTTGAGTCCAACCCGGTAAGACACGACTTATCGCCACTGGCAGCAGCCACTGGTAACAGGATTA
GCAGAGCGAGGTATGTAGGCGGTGCTACAGAGTTCTTGAAGTGGTGGCCTAACTACGGCTACACTAGAAG
AACAGTATTTGGTATCTGCGCTCTGCTGAAGCCAGTTACCTTCGGAAAAAGAGTTGGTAGCTCTTGATCC
GGCAAACAAACCACCGCTGGTAGCGGTGGTTTTTTTGTTTGCAAGCAGCAGATTACGCGCAGAAAAAAAG
GATCTCAAGAAGATCCTTTGATCTTTTCTACGGGGTCTGACGCTCAGTGGAACGAAAACTCACGTTAAGG
GATTTTGGTCATGAGATTATCAAAAAGGATCTTCACCTAGATCCTTTTAAATTAAAAATGAAGTTTTAAA
TCAATCTAAAGTATATATGAGTAAACTTGGTCTGACAGTTACCAATGCTTAATCAGTGAGGCACCTATCT
CAGCGATCTGTCTATTTCGTTCATCCATAGTTGCCTGACTCCCCGTCGTGTAGATAACTACGATACGGGA
GGGCTTACCATCTGGCCCCAGTGCTGCAATGATACCGCGAGATCCACGCTCACCGGCTCCAGATTTATCA
GCAATAAACCAGCCAGCCGGAAGGGCCGAGCGCAGAAGTGGTCCTGCAACTTTATCCGCCTCCATCCAGT
CTATTAATTGTTGCCGGGAAGCTAGAGTAAGTAGTTCGCCAGTTAATAGTTTGCGCAACGTTGTTGCCAT
TGCTACAGGCATCGTGGTGTCACGCTCGTCGTTTGGTATGGCTTCATTCAGCTCCGGTTCCCAACGATCA
AGGCGAGTTACATGATCCCCCATGTTGTGCAAAAAAGCGGTTAGCTCCTTCGGTCCTCCGATCGTTGTCA
GAAGTAAGTTGGCCGCAGTGTTATCACTCATGGTTATGGCAGCACTGCATAATTCTCTTACTGTCATGCC
ATCCGTAAGATGCTTTTCTGTGACTGGTGAGTACTCAACCAAGTCATTCTGAGAATAGCGTATGCGGCGA
CCGAGTTGCTCTTGCCCGGCGTCAATACGGGATAATACCGCGCCACATAGCAGAACTTTAAAAGTGCTCA
TCATTGGAAAACGTTCTTCGGGGCGAAAACTCTCAAGGATCTTACCGCTGTTGAGATCCAGTTCGATGTA
ACCCACTCGTGCACCCAACTGATCTTCAGCATCTTTTACTTTCACCAGCGTTTCTGGGTGAGCAAAAACA
GGAAGGCAAAATGCCGCAAAAAAGGGAATAAGGGCGACACGGAAATGTTGAATACTCATACTCTTCCTTT
TTCAATATTATTGAAGCATTTATCAGGGTTATTGTCTCATGAGCGGATACATATTTGAATGTATTTAGAA
AAATAAACAAATAGGGGTTCCGCGCACATTTCCCCGAAAAGTGCCACCTGACGTCTAAGAAACCATTATT
ATCATGACATTAACCTATAAAAATAGGCGTATCACGAGGCCCTTTCGTCTCGCGCGTTTCGGTGATGACG
GTGAAAACCTCTGACACATGCAGCTCCCGGAGACGGTCACAGCTTGTCTGTAAGCGGATGCCGGGAGCAG
ACAAGCCCGTCAGGGCGCGTCAGCGGGTGTTGGCGGGTGTCGGGGCTGGCTTAACTATGCGGCATCAGAG
CAGATTGTACTGAGAGTGCACCATTCGACGCTCTCCCTTATGCGACTCCTGCATTAGGAAGCAGCCCAGT
AGTAGGTTGAGGCCGTTGAGCACCGCCGCCGCAAGGAATGGTGCATGCAAGGAGATGGCGCCCAACAGTC
CCCCGGCCACGGGGCCTGCCACCATACCCACGCCGAAACAAGCGCTCATGAGCCCGAAGTGGCGAGCCCG
ATCTTCCCCATCGGTGATGTCGGCGATATAGGCGCCAGCAACCGCACCTGTGGCGCCGGTGATGCCGGCC
ACGATGCGTCC
Features (pLannotate 1.2.2; 22 found; start..end, strand, type, name):
    241..259     +  promoter       SP6 promoter: promoter for bacteriophage SP6 RNA polymerase
    443..542     +  misc_feature   bom (fragment): basis of mobility region from pBR322
    548..705     -  CDS            lacZα (fragment): LacZα fragment of β-galactosidase; lacZ fragment
    702..758     +  misc_feature   MCS: pUC18/19 multiple cloning site
    795..811     -  protein_bind   lac operator: The lac repressor binds to the lac operator to inhibit transcription in E. coli. This inhibition can be relieved by adding lactose or isopropyl-β-D-thiogalactopyranoside (IPTG). lac repressor encoded by lacI
    819..849     -  promoter       lac promoter: promoter for the E. coli lac operon
    864..885     -  protein_bind   CAP binding site: CAP binding activates transcription in the presence of cAMP. E. coli catabolite activator protein
    898..938     -  CDS            lacI (fragment): lac repressor; lacI; The lac repressor binds to the lac operator to inhibit transcription in E. coli. This inhibition can be relieved by adding lactose or isopropyl-β-D-thiogalactopyranoside (IPTG).
   1065..1313    -  CDS            apaH (fragment): APAH_ECOLI - Experimental evidence at protein level: Swiss-Prot protein existence level 1. Hydrolyzes diadenosine 5',5'''-P1,P4-tetraphosphate to yield ADP. From Escherichia coli (strain K12).
   1390..1420    +  ncRNA          TMV UPD-PK3: Accession: RF01072 - Pseudoknot of upstream pseudoknot domain (UPD) of the 3'UTR
   1422..1488    +  ncRNA          TLS-PK2: Accession: RF01077 - Pseudoknot of tRNA-like structure
   1549..1572    -  promoter       URA3 promoter (fragment): S. cerevisiae URA3
   1632..1648    -  protein_bind   lac operator: The lac repressor binds to the lac operator to inhibit transcription in E. coli. This inhibition can be relieved by adding lactose or isopropyl-β-D-thiogalactopyranoside (IPTG). lac repressor encoded by lacI
   1656..1686    -  promoter       lac promoter: promoter for the E. coli lac operon
   1701..1722    -  protein_bind   CAP binding site: CAP binding activates transcription in the presence of cAMP. E. coli catabolite activator protein
   1735..1827    -  CDS            lacI (fragment): lac repressor; lacI; The lac repressor binds to the lac operator to inhibit transcription in E. coli. This inhibition can be relieved by adding lactose or isopropyl-β-D-thiogalactopyranoside (IPTG).
   2010..2598    -  rep_origin     ori: high-copy-number ColE1/pMB1/pBR322/pUC origin of replication
   2769..3629    -  CDS            AmpR: β-lactamase; bla; confers resistance to ampicillin, carbenicillin, and related antibiotics
   3630..3734    -  promoter       AmpR promoter: bla
   3829..3864    +  CDS            rop (fragment): Rop protein, which maintains plasmids at low copy number; rop
   3966..4014    +  misc_feature   bom (fragment): basis of mobility region from pBR322
   4015..13      -  CDS            TcR (fragment) (across the origin): tetracycline efflux protein; tet; confers resistance to tetracycline
