[The description below was written by a language model from this plasmid's Addgene catalogue record and pLannotate feature annotations shown in this document.]
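Description:
pEPQD0CB0246 is an empty acceptor plasmid for Golden Gate assembly, built on the pEU-E01 backbone and catalogued as a synthetic biology vector. It is intended to receive coding parts through BsaI digestion and ligation, using the overhangs GCTT and CCAT, so that the assembled product is a template for SP6-driven coupled transcription and translation in a wheat germ extract cell-free system. The plasmid is about 4.3 kb, is maintained in E. coli at high copy from a ColE1/pUC-type origin, and is selected with ampicillin through the β-lactamase gene and its native promoter.

The annotated sequence places an SP6 RNA polymerase promoter upstream of the cloning region. Downstream of it, in the reverse orientation, sits a lacZα fragment with a pUC-type multiple cloning site, lac promoter, lac operator and CAP binding site. This is consistent with a removable lacZα dropout cassette allowing blue/white discrimination of assembled clones, although the record does not state this function or map the BsaI sites. Further downstream are pseudoknot and tRNA-like structure elements matching the tobacco mosaic virus 3′ untranslated region, which would lie at the 3′ end of SP6 transcripts; their role is not stated. A second set of lac promoter, operator and CAP elements lies near the origin. The short hits to bom, rop, lacI, apaH, the URA3 promoter and the tetracycline resistance gene are fragments, probably backbone remnants or spurious matches rather than functional parts. No insert is present. The associated work concerns biofoundry-assisted expression and characterisation of plant proteins.
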