Addgene plasmid #162286: pEPQD0CB0246
Purpose: (Empty Backbone) Acceptor for golden gate assembly with BsaI overhangs GCTT-CCAT. Generates plasmids for SP6-driven TNT SP6 Coupled Wheat Germ Extract System
Depositing lab: Nicola Patron. Depositing organization: Earlham Institute. Publication: Biofoundry-assisted expression and characterization of plant proteins. Dudley QM, Cai YM, Kallam K, Debreyne H, Carrasco Lopez JA, Patron NJ. Synth Biol (Oxf). 2021 Sep 11;6(1):ysab029. doi: 10.1093/synbio/ysab029. eCollection 2021. PubMed 34693026.
Backbone
  Vector backbone: pEU-E01
  Vector type: Synthetic Biology
Growth in bacteria
  Bacterial resistance: Ampicillin, 100 μg/mL
  Growth temperature: 37°C
  Growth strain: DH5alpha
  Copy number: High Copy
Gene/Insert
  Gene/Insert name: None
Terms and licenses: Academic/Nonprofit Terms; Industry Terms: Not Available to Industry
How to cite: pEPQD0CB0246 was a gift from Nicola Patron (Addgene plasmid # 162286 ; http://n2t.net/addgene:162286 ; RRID:Addgene_162286)
